>Addgene plasmid #57931 | mKOet-Mito-7 | depositor partial sequence | sequence record 89079 | insert sequence
CAAATGGGCGGTAGGCGTGTACGGTGGGAGGTCTATATAAGCAGAGCTGGTTTAGTGAACCGTCAGATCC
GCTAGCATGTCCGTCCTGACGCCGCTGCTGCTGCGGGGCTTGACAGGCTCGGCCCGGCGGCTCCCAGTGC
CGCGCGCCAAGATCCATTCGTTGGGGGATCCACCGGTCGCCACCATGGTGAGCAAGGGCGAGGAGAATAA
CATGGCCGTGATTAAACCAGAGATGAAGATGAGGTACTACATGGACGGCTCCGTCAATGGGCATGAGTTC
ACAATTGAAGGTGAAGGCACAGGCAGACCTTACGAGGGACATCAAGAGATGACACTACGCGTCACAATGG
CCAAGGGCGGGCCAATGCCTTTCGCGTTTGACTTAGTGTCACACGTGTTCTGTTACGGCCACAGACCTTT
TACTAAATATCCAGAAGAGATACCAGACTATTTCAAACAAGCATTTCCTGAAGGCCTGTCATGGGAAAGG
TCGTTGGAGTTCGAAGATGGTGGGTCCGCTTCAGTCAGTGCGCATATAAGCCTTAGAGGAAACACCTTCT
ACCACAAATCCAAATTTACTGGGGTTAACTTTCCTGCCGATGGTCCTATCATGCAAAACCAAAGTGTTGA
TTGGGAGCCATCAACCGAGAAAATTACTGCCAGCGACGGAGTTCTGAAGGGTGATGTTACGATGTACCTA
AAACTTGAAGGAGGCGGCAATCACAAATGCCAATTCAAGACTACTTACAAGGCGGCAAAAAAGATTCTTA
AAATGCCAGGAAGCCATTACATCAGCCATCGCCTCGTCAGGAAAACCGAAGGCAACATTACTGAGCTGGT
AGAAGATGCAGTAGCTCATTCCGGCGGCATGGACGAGCTGTACAAGTAAGCGGCCGCGACTCTAGATCAT
AATCAGCCATACCACATTTGTAGAGGTTTTACTTGCTTTAAAAAACCTCCCACACCTCCCCCTGAACCTG
AAACATAAAATGAA
