[The description below was written by a language model from this plasmid's Addgene catalogue record.]
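Description:
mKOet-Mito-7 is a mammalian expression plasmid that labels mitochondria with an orange fluorescent protein. It is built on the mKOet backbone (about 4.75 kb without the insert), is maintained as a high-copy plasmid in E. coli under kanamycin selection, and carries a neomycin resistance marker so that transfected mammalian cells can be selected with G418. The record does not include a feature table, so the specific origins of replication and the promoters driving the resistance marker are not stated. The listed 3′ sequencing primer suggests that an SV40 polyadenylation signal lies downstream of the expression cassette.

The insert, called "Mito", is human sequence from COX8A, which encodes cytochrome c oxidase subunit 8A, and is expressed from the CMV promoter as a fusion with mKOet. The N-terminal presequence of COX8A is widely used as a mitochondrial targeting signal that directs import of an attached protein into the mitochondrial matrix. The record does not specify how much of COX8A is present or the order of the fusion partners. The "-7" in the name may refer to a linker length between them, but this is not explained. mKOet is recorded with an excitation maximum of 548 nm and an emission maximum of 561 nm, in the orange part of the spectrum.

The stated purpose is mitochondrial localization. The construct therefore serves as an organelle marker for fluorescence imaging of mitochondrial morphology, distribution and dynamics in transiently or stably transfected mammalian cells, and it can be combined with spectrally distinct markers such as green or far-red ones.
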