Addgene plasmid #57931: mKOet-Mito-7
Purpose: Localization: Mitochondria, Excitation: 548, Emission: 561
Depositing lab: Michael Davidson. Depositing organization: Florida State University, Tallahassee.
Backbone
  Vector backbone: mKOet
  Backbone size w/o insert (bp): 4750
  Vector type: Mammalian Expression
  Selectable markers: Neomycin (select with G418)
Growth in bacteria
  Bacterial resistance: Kanamycin, 50 μg/mL
  Growth temperature: 37°C
  Growth strain: DH5alpha
  Copy number: High Copy
Gene/Insert
  Gene/Insert name: Mito (alt name: NM_004074.2)
  Species: H. sapiens (human)
  Entrez Gene: COX8A (a.k.a. COX, COX8, COX8-2, COX8L, MC4DN15, VIII, VIII-L)
  Promoter: CMV
  Tag / fusion protein: mKOet
  Cloning method: Unknown
  Sequencing primers: 5′ CMV-F; 3′ SV40pA-R
Terms and licenses: Academic/Nonprofit Terms; Industry Terms: Not Available to Industry
Depositor comments: . Excitation = 548; Emission = 561
How to cite: mKOet-Mito-7 was a gift from Michael Davidson (Addgene plasmid # 57931 ; http://n2t.net/addgene:57931 ; RRID:Addgene_57931)
